Addgene plasmid #215536: pLenti6.3/TO/V5-DEST-mScarlet
Purpose: Lentiviral transfer vector to express the mScarlet fluorescent protein
Depositing lab: Johanna Ivaska. Depositing organization: Turku Bioscience Centre. Publication: Dynamic regulation of integrin beta1 phosphorylation supports invasion of breast cancer cells. Conway JRW, Joshi O, Kaivola J, Follain G, Gounis M, Kuhl D, Ivaska J. Nat Cell Biol. 2025 May 26. doi: 10.1038/s41556-025-01663-4. PubMed 40419795.
Backbone
  Vector backbone: pLenti6.3/TO/V5-DEST
  Backbone manufacturer: Thermo Fisher Scientific Inc.
  Total vector size (bp): 8443
  Vector type: Lentiviral
  Selectable markers: Blasticidin
Growth in bacteria
  Bacterial resistance: Ampicillin, 100 μg/mL
  Growth temperature: 37°C
  Growth strain: NEB Stable
  Copy number: High Copy
Gene/Insert
  Gene/Insert name: mScarlet
  Species: Synthetic
  Insert size (bp): 696
  Promoter: CMV
  Cloning method: Gateway Cloning
  Sequencing primers: 5′ CMV_F; 3′ WPRE_R
Terms and licenses: Academic/Nonprofit Terms; Industry Terms
How to cite: pLenti6.3/TO/V5-DEST-mScarlet was a gift from Johanna Ivaska (Addgene plasmid # 215536 ; http://n2t.net/addgene:215536 ; RRID:Addgene_215536)
