[The description below was written by a language model from this plasmid's Addgene catalogue record and pLannotate feature annotations shown in this document.]
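Description:
pLenti6.3/TO/V5-DEST-mScarlet is an 8.4 kb HIV-1-based lentiviral transfer vector built on the commercial pLenti6.3/TO/V5-DEST Gateway destination backbone, into which the synthetic red fluorescent protein mScarlet (696 bp) has been recombined. It is propagated in E. coli as a high-copy plasmid through a ColE1/pUC-type origin with ampicillin resistance. An f1 origin and remnants of a lac/lacZα cloning region with T7 and T3 promoters are also present in the bacterial portion.

The viral portion has a third-generation layout. An RSV promoter replaces the U3 region of a truncated 5' LTR to drive Tat-independent genomic RNA synthesis in packaging cells. It is followed by the Ψ packaging signal with a gag fragment, the RRE for Rev-dependent nuclear export, and the cPPT/CTS, which aids nuclear import of the viral genome. The ΔU3 3' LTR makes the integrated provirus self-inactivating.

Inside this frame, the CMV enhancer/promoter is followed by two short tet operator matches, which correspond to the "TO" in the name. Expression should therefore be constitutive in ordinary cells and repressible and tetracycline-inducible in cells that supply the Tet repressor. mScarlet lies between the attB1 and attB2 sites left by Gateway recombination. A V5 epitope coding sequence sits downstream, but the record does not state whether it is fused in frame or cut off by a stop codon. A WPRE enhances transcript stability and expression. A downstream SV40/EM7 promoter pair drives blasticidin S deaminase for blasticidin selection of transduced mammalian cells.

The stated purpose is lentiviral expression of mScarlet, for example to stably label cells with red fluorescence.
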