Features (pLannotate 1.2.2; 34 found; start..end, strand, type, name):
      3..229     +  promoter       RSV promoter: Rous sarcoma virus enhancer/promoter
    230..410     +  LTR            5' LTR (truncated): truncated 5' long terminal repeat (LTR) from HIV-1
    457..582     +  misc_feature   HIV-1 Ψ: packaging signal of human immunodeficiency virus type 1
    566..929     +  CDS            HIV-1 gag (fragment): gag protein from human immunodeficiency virus 1; gag
   1075..1308    +  misc_feature   RRE: The Rev response element (RRE) of HIV-1 allows for Rev-dependent mRNA export from the nucleus to the cytoplasm.
   1685..1785    +  CDS            Rev (fragment): human immunodeficiency virus 1 (HIV-1) Rev protein; rev; enhances nuclear export of unspliced and incompletely spliced viral mRNAs
   1804..1921    +  misc_feature   cPPT/CTS: central polypurine tract and central termination sequence of HIV-1
   1945..2246    +  enhancer       CMV enhancer: human cytomegalovirus immediate early enhancer
   2247..2450    +  promoter       CMV promoter: human cytomegalovirus (CMV) immediate early promoter
   2452..2471    +  promoter       PLtetO-1 promoter (fragment): modified phage lambda PL promoter with tet operator sites (Lutz and Bujard, 1997)
   2473..2492    +  promoter       PLtetO-1 promoter (fragment): modified phage lambda PL promoter with tet operator sites (Lutz and Bujard, 1997)
   2532..2556    +  protein_bind   attB1: mutant version of attB; recombination site for the Gateway® BP reaction BP Clonase™
   2588..3283    +  CDS            mScarlet: mScarlet is a basic (constitutively fluorescent) red fluorescent protein published in 2016, derived from synthetic construct. It has moderate acid sensitivity.
   3304..3328    -  protein_bind   attB2: mutant version of attB; recombination site for the Gateway® BP reaction BP Clonase™
   3381..3422    +  CDS            V5 tag: epitope tag from simian virus 5
   3446..4034    +  misc_feature   WPRE: woodchuck hepatitis virus posttranscriptional regulatory element
   4049..4365    +  promoter       SV40 promoter: SV40 enhancer and early promoter
   4413..4460    +  promoter       EM7 promoter: synthetic bacterial promoter&nbsp
   4479..4877    +  CDS            BSD: blasticidin S deaminase; Aspergillus terreus BSD; confers resistance to blasticidin
   4894..4962    +  CDS            nef (fragment): NEF_HV1Z2 - Experimental evidence at protein level: Swiss-Prot protein existence level 1. Extracellular Nef protein targets CD4(+) T-lymphocytes for apoptosis by interacting with CXCR4 surface receptors. From Human immunodeficiency virus type 1 group M subtype D (isolate Z2/CDC-Z34) (HIV-1).
   4964..5197    +  LTR            3' LTR (ΔU3): self-inactivating 3' long terminal repeat (LTR) from HIV-1
   5269..5390    +  polyA_signal   SV40 poly(A) signal: SV40 polyadenylation signal
   5430..5565    +  rep_origin     SV40 ori: SV40 origin of replication
   5586..5604    -  promoter       T7 promoter: promoter for bacteriophage T7 RNA polymerase
   5612..5767    +  CDS            lacZα (fragment): LacZα fragment of β-galactosidase; lacZ fragment
   5772..6200    +  rep_origin     f1 ori (sequence partly withheld): f1 bacteriophage origin of replication; arrow indicates direction of (+) strand synthesis
   6253..6357    +  promoter       AmpR promoter: bla
   6358..7218    +  CDS            AmpR: β-lactamase; bla; confers resistance to ampicillin, carbenicillin, and related antibiotics
   7389..7977    +  rep_origin     ori: high-copy-number ColE1/pMB1/pBR322/pUC origin of replication
   8160..8252    +  CDS            lacI (fragment): lac repressor; lacI; The lac repressor binds to the lac operator to inhibit transcription in E. coli. This inhibition can be relieved by adding lactose or isopropyl-β-D-thiogalactopyranoside (IPTG).
   8265..8286    +  protein_bind   CAP binding site: CAP binding activates transcription in the presence of cAMP. E. coli catabolite activator protein
   8301..8331    +  promoter       lac promoter: promoter for the E. coli lac operon
   8339..8355    +  protein_bind   lac operator: The lac repressor binds to the lac operator to inhibit transcription in E. coli. This inhibition can be relieved by adding lactose or isopropyl-β-D-thiogalactopyranoside (IPTG). lac repressor encoded by lacI
   8400..8418    +  promoter       T3 promoter: promoter for bacteriophage T3 RNA polymerase
>Addgene plasmid #215536 | pLenti6.3/TO/V5-DEST-mScarlet | addgene full sequence | sequence record 446178 | Addgene NGS Result
AATGTAGTCTTATGCAATACTCTTGTAGTCTTGCAACATGGTAACGATGAGTTAGCAACATGCCTTACAA
GGAGAGAAAAAGCACCGTGCATGCCGATTGGTGGAAGTAAGGTGGTACGATCGTGCCTTATTAGGAAGGC
AACAGACGGGTCTGACATGGATTGGACGAACCACTGAATTGCCGCATTGCAGAGATATTGTATTTAAGTG
CCTAGCTCGATACATAAACGGGTCTCTCTGGTTAGACCAGATCTGAGCCTGGGAGCTCTCTGGCTAACTA
GGGAACCCACTGCTTAAGCCTCAATAAAGCTTGCCTTGAGTGCTTCAAGTAGTGTGTGCCCGTCTGTTGT
GTGACTCTGGTAACTAGAGATCCCTCAGACCCTTTTAGTCAGTGTGGAAAATCTCTAGCAGTGGCGCCCG
AACAGGGACTTGAAAGCGAAAGGGAAACCAGAGGAGCTCTCTCGACGCAGGACTCGGCTTGCTGAAGCGC
GCACGGCAAGAGGCGAGGGGCGGCGACTGGTGAGTACGCCAAAAATTTTGACTAGCGGAGGCTAGAAGGA
GAGAGATGGGTGCGAGAGCGTCAGTATTAAGCGGGGGAGAATTAGATCGCGATGGGAAAAAATTCGGTTA
AGGCCAGGGGGAAAGAAAAAATATAAATTAAAACATATAGTATGGGCAAGCAGGGAGCTAGAACGATTCG
CAGTTAATCCTGGCCTGTTAGAAACATCAGAAGGCTGTAGACAAATACTGGGACAGCTACAACCATCCCT
TCAGACAGGATCAGAAGAACTTAGATCATTATATAATACAGTAGCAACCCTCTATTGTGTGCATCAAAGG
ATAGAGATAAAAGACACCAAGGAAGCTTTAGACAAGATAGAGGAAGAGCAAAACAAAAGTAAGACCACCG
CACAGCAAGCGGCCGCTGATCTTCAGACCTGGAGGAGGAGATATGAGGGACAATTGGAGAAGTGAATTAT
ATAAATATAAAGTAGTAAAAATTGAACCATTAGGAGTAGCACCCACCAAGGCAAAGAGAAGAGTGGTGCA
GAGAGAAAAAAGAGCAGTGGGAATAGGAGCTTTGTTCCTTGGGTTCTTGGGAGCAGCAGGAAGCACTATG
GGCGCAGCGTCAATGACGCTGACGGTACAGGCCAGACAATTATTGTCTGGTATAGTGCAGCAGCAGAACA
ATTTGCTGAGGGCTATTGAGGCGCAACAGCATCTGTTGCAACTCACAGTCTGGGGCATCAAGCAGCTCCA
GGCAAGAATCCTGGCTGTGGAAAGATACCTAAAGGATCAACAGCTCCTGGGGATTTGGGGTTGCTCTGGA
AAACTCATTTGCACCACTGCTGTGCCTTGGAATGCTAGTTGGAGTAATAAATCTCTGGAACAGATTTGGA
ATCACACGACCTGGATGGAGTGGGACAGAGAAATTAACAATTACACAAGCTTAATACACTCCTTAATTGA
AGAATCGCAAAACCAGCAAGAAAAGAATGAACAAGAATTATTGGAATTAGATAAATGGGCAAGTTTGTGG
AATTGGTTTAACATAACAAATTGGCTGTGGTATATAAAATTATTCATAATGATAGTAGGAGGCTTGGTAG
GTTTAAGAATAGTTTTTGCTGTACTTTCTATAGTGAATAGAGTTAGGCAGGGATATTCACCATTATCGTT
TCAGACCCACCTCCCAACCCCGAGGGGACCCGACAGGCCCGAAGGAATAGAAGAAGAAGGTGGAGAGAGA
GACAGAGACAGATCCATTCGATTAGTGAACGGATCTCGACGGTATCGGTTAACTTTTAAAAGAAAAGGGG
GGATTGGGGGGTACAGTGCAGGGGAAAGAATAGTAGACATAATAGCAACAGACATACAAACTAAAGAATT
ACAAAAACAAATTACAAAAATTCAAAATTTTATCGATAAGCTTGGGAGTTCCGCTTACATAACTTACGGT
AAATGGCCCGCCTGGCTGACCGCCCAACGACCCCCGCCCATTGACGTCAATAATGACGTATGTTCCCATA
GTAACGCCAATAGGGACTTTCCATTGACGTCAATGGGTGGAGTATTTACGGTAAACTGCCCACTTGGCAG
TACATCAAGTGTATCATATGCCAAGTACGCCCCCTATTGACGTCAATGACGGTAAATGGCCCGCCTGGCA
TTATGCCCAGTACATGACCTTATGGGACTTTCCTACTTGGCAGTACATCTACGTATTAGTCATCGCTATT
ACCATGGTGATGCGGTTTTGGCAGTACATCAATGGGCGTGGATAGCGGTTTGACTCACGGGGATTTCCAA
GTCTCCACCCCATTGACGTCAATGGGAGTTTGTTTTGGCACCAAAATCAACGGGACTTTCCAAAATGTCG
TAACAACTCCGCCCCATTGACGCAAATGGGCGGTAGGCGTGTACGGTGGGAGGTCTATATAAGCAGAGCT
CTCCCTATCAGTGATAGAGATCTCCCTATCAGTGATAGAGATCGTCGACTAGTCCAGTGTGGTGGAATTC
TGCAGATATCAACAAGTTTGTACAAAAAAGCAGGCTGGCGCCGGAACCAATTCAGTCGACTGGATCCATG
GTGAGCAAGGGCGAGGCAGTGATCAAGGAGTTCATGCGGTTCAAGGTGCACATGGAGGGCTCCATGAACG
GCCACGAGTTCGAGATCGAGGGCGAGGGCGAGGGCCGCCCCTACGAGGGCACCCAGACCGCCAAGCTGAA
GGTGACCAAGGGTGGCCCCCTGCCCTTCTCCTGGGACATCCTGTCCCCTCAGTTCATGTACGGCTCCAGG
GCCTTCACCAAGCACCCCGCCGACATCCCCGACTACTATAAGCAGTCCTTCCCCGAGGGCTTCAAGTGGG
AGCGCGTGATGAACTTCGAGGACGGCGGCGCCGTGACCGTGACCCAGGACACCTCCCTGGAGGACGGCAC
CCTGATCTACAAGGTGAAGCTCCGCGGCACCAACTTCCCTCCTGACGGCCCCGTAATGCAGAAGAAGACA
ATGGGCTGGGAAGCGTCCACCGAGCGGTTGTACCCCGAGGACGGCGTGCTGAAGGGCGACATTAAGATGG
CCCTGCGCCTGAAGGACGGCGGCCGCTACCTGGCGGACTTCAAGACCACCTACAAGGCCAAGAAGCCCGT
GCAGATGCCCGGCGCCTACAACGTCGACCGCAAGTTGGACATCACCTCCCACAACGAGGACTACACCGTG
GTGGAACAGTACGAACGCTCCGAGGGCCGCCACTCCACCGGCGGCATGGACGAGCTGTACAAGTAGTAAC
TCGAGATATCTAGACCCAGCTTTCTTGTACAAAGTGGTTGATATCCAGCACAGTGGCGGCCGCTCGAGTC
TAGAGGGCCCGCGGTTCGAAGGTAAGCCTATCCCTAACCCTCTCCTCGGTCTCGATTCTACGCGTACCGG
TTAGTAATGATCGACAATCAACCTCTGGATTACAAAATTTGTGAAAGATTGACTGGTATTCTTAACTATG
TTGCTCCTTTTACGCTATGTGGATACGCTGCTTTAATGCCTTTGTATCATGCTATTGCTTCCCGTATGGC
TTTCATTTTCTCCTCCTTGTATAAATCCTGGTTGCTGTCTCTTTATGAGGAGTTGTGGCCCGTTGTCAGG
CAACGTGGCGTGGTGTGCACTGTGTTTGCTGACGCAACCCCCACTGGTTGGGGCATTGCCACCACCTGTC
AGCTCCTTTCCGGGACTTTCGCTTTCCCCCTCCCTATTGCCACGGCGGAACTCATCGCCGCCTGCCTTGC
CCGCTGCTGGACAGGGGCTCGGCTGTTGGGCACTGACAATTCCGTGGTGTTGTCGGGGAAGCTGACGTCC
TTTCCATGGCTGCTCGCCTGTGTTGCCACCTGGATTCTGCGCGGGACGTCCTTCTGCTACGTCCCTTCGG
CCCTCAATCCAGCGGACCTTCCTTCCCGCGGCCTGCTGCCGGCTCTGCGGCCTCTTCCGCGTCTTCGCCT
TCGCCCTCAGACGAGTCGGATCTCCCTTTGGGCCGCCTCCCCGCCTGGCGATGGTACCGGTGTGGAAAGT
CCCCAGGCTCCCCAGCAGGCAGAAGTATGCAAAGCATGCATCTCAATTAGTCAGCAACCAGGTGTGGAAA
GTCCCCAGGCTCCCCAGCAGGCAGAAGTATGCAAAGCATGCATCTCAATTAGTCAGCAACCATAGTCCCG
CCCCTAACTCCGCCCATCCCGCCCCTAACTCCGCCCAGTTCCGCCCATTCTCCGCCCCATGGCTGACTAA
TTTTTTTTATTTATGCAGAGGCCGAGGCCGCCTCTGCCTCTGAGCTATTCCAGAAGTAGTGAGGAGGCTT
TTTTGGAGGCCTAGGCTTTTGCAAAAAGCTCCCGGGAGCTTGTATATCCATTTTCGGATCTGATCAGCAC
GTGTTGACAATTAATCATCGGCATAGTATATCGGCATAGTATAATACGACAAGGTGAGGAACTAAACCAT
GGCCAAGCCTTTGTCTCAAGAAGAATCCACCCTCATTGAAAGAGCAACGGCTACAATCAACAGCATCCCC
ATCTCTGAAGACTACAGCGTCGCCAGCGCAGCTCTCTCTAGCGACGGCCGCATCTTCACTGGTGTCAATG
TATATCATTTTACTGGGGGACCTTGTGCAGAACTCGTGGTGCTGGGCACTGCTGCTGCTGCGGCAGCTGG
CAACCTGACTTGTATCGTCGCGATCGGAAATGAGAACAGGGGCATCTTGAGCCCCTGCGGACGGTGCCGA
CAGGTGCTTCTCGATCTGCATCCTGGGATCAAAGCCATAGTGAAGGACAGTGATGGACAGCCGACGGCAG
TTGGGATTCGTGAATTGCTGCCCTCTGGTTATGTGTGGGAGGGCTAAGCACAATTCGAGCTCGGTACCTT
TAAGACCAATGACTTACAAGGCAGCTGTAGATCTTAGCCACTTTTTAAAAGAAAAGGGGGGACTGGAAGG
GCTAATTCACTCCCAACGAAGACAAGATCTGCTTTTTGCTTGTACTGGGTCTCTCTGGTTAGACCAGATC
TGAGCCTGGGAGCTCTCTGGCTAACTAGGGAACCCACTGCTTAAGCCTCAATAAAGCTTGCCTTGAGTGC
TTCAAGTAGTGTGTGCCCGTCTGTTGTGTGACTCTGGTAACTAGAGATCCCTCAGACCCTTTTAGTCAGT
GTGGAAAATCTCTAGCAGTAGTAGTTCATGTCATCTTATTATTCAGTATTTATAACTTGCAAAGAAATGA
ATATCAGAGAGTGAGAGGAACTTGTTTATTGCAGCTTATAATGGTTACAAATAAAGCAATAGCATCACAA
ATTTCACAAATAAAGCATTTTTTTCACTGCATTCTAGTTGTGGTTTGTCCAAACTCATCAATGTATCTTA
TCATGTCTGGCTCTAGCTATCCCGCCCCTAACTCCGCCCATCCCGCCCCTAACTCCGCCCAGTTCCGCCC
ATTCTCCGCCCCATGGCTGACTAATTTTTTTTATTTATGCAGAGGCCGAGGCCGCCTCGGCCTCTGAGCT
ATTCCAGAAGTAGTGAGGAGGCTTTTTTGGAGGCCTAGGGACGTACCCAATTCGCCCTATAGTGAGTCGT
ATTACGCGCGCTCACTGGCCGTCGTTTTACAACGTCGTGACTGGGAAAACCCTGGCGTTACCCAACTTAA
TCGCCTTGCAGCACATCCCCCTTTCGCCAGCTGGCGTAATAGCGAAGAGGCCCGCACCGATCGCCCTTCC
CAACAGTTGCGCAGCCTGAATGGCGAATGGG
[124 nt withheld, positions 5772-5895]
C
[91 nt withheld, positions 5897-5987]
A
[49 nt withheld, positions 5989-6037]
CCTTTGACGTTGGAGTCCACGTTCTTT
[37 nt withheld, positions 6065-6101]
ACCCTATCTCGGTCTATTCTTTTGATTTATAAGGGATTTTGCCGATTTCGGCCTATTGGTTAAAAAATGA
GCTGATTTAACAAAAATTTAACGCGAATTTTAACAAAATATTAACGCTTACAATTTAGGTGGCACTTTTC
GGGGAAATGTGCGCGGAACCCCTATTTGTTTATTTTTCTAAATACATTCAAATATGTATCCGCTCATGAG
ACAATAACCCTGATAAATGCTTCAATAATATTGAAAAAGGAAGAGTATGAGTATTCAACATTTCCGTGTC
GCCCTTATTCCCTTTTTTGCGGCATTTTGCCTTCCTGTTTTTGCTCACCCAGAAACGCTGGTGAAAGTAA
AAGATGCTGAAGATCAGTTGGGTGCACGAGTGGGTTACATCGAACTGGATCTCAACAGCGGTAAGATCCT
TGAGAGTTTTCGCCCCGAAGAACGTTTTCCAATGATGAGCACTTTTAAAGTTCTGCTATGTGGCGCGGTA
TTATCCCGTATTGACGCCGGGCAAGAGCAACTCGGTCGCCGCATACACTATTCTCAGAATGACTTGGTTG
AGTACTCACCAGTCACAGAAAAGCATCTTACGGATGGCATGACAGTAAGAGAATTATGCAGTGCTGCCAT
AACCATGAGTGATAACACTGCGGCCAACTTACTTCTGACAACGATCGGAGGACCGAAGGAGCTAACCGCT
TTTTTGCACAACATGGGGGATCATGTAACTCGCCTTGATCGTTGGGAACCGGAGCTGAATGAAGCCATAC
CAAACGACGAGCGTGACACCACGATGCCTGTAGCAATGGCAACAACGTTGCGCAAACTATTAACTGGCGA
ACTACTTACTCTAGCTTCCCGGCAACAATTAATAGACTGGATGGAGGCGGATAAAGTTGCAGGACCACTT
CTGCGCTCGGCCCTTCCGGCTGGCTGGTTTATTGCTGATAAATCTGGAGCCGGTGAGCGTGGGTCTCGCG
GTATCATTGCAGCACTGGGGCCAGATGGTAAGCCCTCCCGTATCGTAGTTATCTACACGACGGGGAGTCA
GGCAACTATGGATGAACGAAATAGACAGATCGCTGAGATAGGTGCCTCACTGATTAAGCATTGGTAACTG
TCAGACCAAGTTTACTCATATATACTTTAGATTGATTTAAAACTTCATTTTTAATTTAAAAGGATCTAGG
TGAAGATCCTTTTTGATAATCTCATGACCAAAATCCCTTAACGTGAGTTTTCGTTCCACTGAGCGTCAGA
CCCCGTAGAAAAGATCAAAGGATCTTCTTGAGATCCTTTTTTTCTGCGCGTAATCTGCTGCTTGCAAACA
AAAAAACCACCGCTACCAGCGGTGGTTTGTTTGCCGGATCAAGAGCTACCAACTCTTTTTCCGAAGGTAA
CTGGCTTCAGCAGAGCGCAGATACCAAATACTGTTCTTCTAGTGTAGCCGTAGTTAGGCCACCACTTCAA
GAACTCTGTAGCACCGCCTACATACCTCGCTCTGCTAATCCTGTTACCAGTGGCTGCTGCCAGTGGCGAT
AAGTCGTGTCTTACCGGGTTGGACTCAAGACGATAGTTACCGGATAAGGCGCAGCGGTCGGGCTGAACGG
GGGGTTCGCGCACACAGCCCAGCTTGGAGCGAACGACCTACACCGAACTGAGATACCTACAGCGTGAGCT
ATGAGAAAGCGCCACGCTTCCCGAAGGGAGAAAGGCGGACAGGTATCCGGTAAGCGGCAGGGTCGGAACA
GGAGAGCGCACGAGGGAGCTTCCAGGGGGAAACGCCTGGTATCTTTATAGTCCTGTCGGGTTTCGCCACC
TCTGACTTGAGCGTCGATTTTTGTGATGCTCGTCAGGGGGGCGGAGCCTATGGAAAAACGCCAGCAACGC
GGCCTTTTTACGGTTCCTGGCCTTTTGCTGGCCTTTTGCTCACATGTTCTTTCCTGCGTTATCCCCTGAT
TCTGTGGATAACCGTATTACCGCCTTTGAGTGAGCTGATACCGCTCGCCGCAGCCGAACGACCGAGCGCA
GCGAGTCAGTGAGCGAGGAAGCGGAAGAGCGCCCAATACGCAAACCGCCTCTCCCCGCGCGTTGGCCGAT
TCATTAATGCAGCTGGCACGACAGGTTTCCCGACTGGAAAGCGGGCAGTGAGCGCAACGCAATTAATGTG
AGTTAGCTCACTCATTAGGCACCCCAGGCTTTACACTTTATGCTTCCGGCTCGTATGTTGTGTGGAATTG
TGAGCGGATAACAATTTCACACAGGAAACAGCTATGACCATGATTACGCCAAGCGCGCAATTAACCCTCA
CTAAAGGGAACAAAAGCTGGAGCTGCAAGCTT
